Addgene plasmid #218197: pET-29b(+)_notufA-EmEndoF2-CBD-His
Purpose: Bacterial expression of a His-tagged Chitin Binding fusion of Elizabethkingia miricola EndoF2
Depositing lab: Florence Pojer. Depositing organization: Swiss Federal Institute of Technology (EPFL).
Backbone
  Vector backbone: pET-29b(+)
  Backbone manufacturer: Novagen
  Vector type: Bacterial Expression
Growth in bacteria
  Bacterial resistance: Kanamycin, 50 μg/mL
  Growth temperature: 37°C
  Growth strain: DH5alpha
  Growth instructions: For expression, grow in your preferred BL21(DE3) or related strain. Induce with 0.5 mM IPTG at 18C overnight or in autoinduction media at 18C overnight.
  Copy number: Low Copy
Gene/Insert
  Gene/Insert name: EndoF2 (alt name: E_pET-29b(+)_notufA-EmEndoF2-CBD-His)
  Species: Elizabethkingia miricola
  Mutation: codon optimized Ecoli, residues 45-335
  GenBank ID: A0A0D5BNK5
  Promoter: T7
  Tag / fusion protein: CBD-His (C terminal on insert)
  Cloning method: Gene Synthesis
  Sequencing primers: 5′ T7promoter; 3′ T7terminator
Terms and licenses: Academic/Nonprofit Terms; Industry Terms: Not Available to Industry
How to cite: pET-29b(+)_notufA-EmEndoF2-CBD-His was a gift from Florence Pojer (Addgene plasmid # 218197 ; http://n2t.net/addgene:218197 ; RRID:Addgene_218197)
