[The description below was written by a language model from this plasmid's Addgene catalogue record and pLannotate feature annotations shown in this document.]
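Description:
pET-29b(+)_notufA-EmEndoF2-CBD-His is a bacterial expression plasmid of about 6.3 kb built on the Novagen pET-29b(+) backbone for producing a tagged endoglycosidase in E. coli. It carries a kanamycin resistance gene (aph(3')-Ia) for selection and replicates from a pBR322-type ColE1 origin. The accompanying rop gene and bom region fit the low copy number listed in the record. An f1 origin is also present. Short annotated stretches resembling tetracycline resistance sequence, an AmpR promoter fragment and a predicted E. coli ORF appear to be backbone remnants rather than functional parts.

The insert is a synthetic, E. coli codon-optimised coding sequence for residues 45–335 of EndoF2 from Elizabethkingia miricola. The annotation software matched it to the homologous enzyme from E. meningoseptica, an endo-β-N-acetylglucosaminidase that cleaves within the chitobiose core of N-linked glycans and prefers complex biantennary structures. The open reading frame spans the numbering origin of the sequence record and is followed in frame by a chitin-binding domain derived from Bacillus circulans chitinase A1. Histidine-tag sequence comes next, giving the C-terminal CBD-His fusion. Two His stretches are annotated, but the record does not say whether both are translated. The meaning of "notufA" in the name is also not explained.

Expression is driven by a T7 promoter with an adjacent lac operator and the T7 gene 10 ribosome binding site, and it ends at the T7 terminator. The plasmid-borne lacI gene supplies repressor, so transcription stays off until IPTG or autoinduction in a host that provides T7 RNA polymerase, such as a BL21(DE3) strain. The dual tag allows purification by metal affinity chromatography. It also allows binding to chitin resin, which may be useful for capturing the enzyme or removing it after deglycosylation reactions, although the record states the purpose only as bacterial expression of the fusion.
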