Features (pLannotate 1.2.2; 21 found; start..end, strand, type, name):
    658..813     +  CDS            chiA1 (fragment): CHIA1_BACCI - Experimental evidence at protein level: Swiss-Prot protein existence level 1. From Bacillus circulans.
    835..855     +  CDS            7xHis: 6xHis affinity tag
    868..885     +  CDS            9xHis (fragment): 9xHis affinity tag
    895..944     +  CDS            SET1 (fragment): solubility-enhancement tag derived from T7 phage gene 10B
    952..999     +  terminator     T7 terminator: transcription terminator for bacteriophage T7 RNA polymerase
   1036..1464    +  rep_origin     f1 ori (sequence partly withheld): f1 bacteriophage origin of replication; arrow indicates direction of (+) strand synthesis
   1517..1574    +  promoter       AmpR promoter (fragment): bla
   1583..2398    -  CDS            KanR: aminoglycoside phosphotransferase; aph(3')-Ia; confers resistance to kanamycin in bacteria or G418 (Geneticin®) in eukaryotes
   2520..3108    +  rep_origin     ori: high-copy-number ColE1/pMB1/pBR322/pUC origin of replication
   3294..3433    -  misc_feature   bom: basis of mobility region from pBR322
   3535..3726    -  CDS            rop: Rop protein, which maintains plasmids at low copy number; rop
   3743..4123    +  CDS            YPB1_ECOLX: Protein predicted: Swiss-Prot protein existence level 4. From Escherichia coli.
   4195..4486    -  CDS            TcR (fragment): tetracycline efflux protein; tet; confers resistance to tetracycline
   4501..4522    -  protein_bind   CAP binding site: CAP binding activates transcription in the presence of cAMP. E. coli catabolite activator protein
   4535..5617    -  CDS            lacI: lac repressor; lacI; The lac repressor binds to the lac operator to inhibit transcription in E. coli. This inhibition can be relieved by adding lactose or isopropyl-β-D-thiogalactopyranoside (IPTG).
   5618..5695    -  promoter       lacI promoter: lacI
   5703..5982    -  CDS            TcR (fragment): tetracycline efflux protein; tet; confers resistance to tetracycline
   6008..6026    +  promoter       T7 promoter: promoter for bacteriophage T7 RNA polymerase
   6027..6051    +  protein_bind   lac operator: The lac repressor binds to the lac operator to inhibit transcription in E. coli. This inhibition can be relieved by adding lactose or isopropyl-β-D-thiogalactopyranoside (IPTG). lac repressor encoded by lacI
   6066..6088    +  RBS            RBS: efficient ribosome binding site from bacteriophage T7 gene 10 (Olins and Rangwala, 1989)
   6102..639     +  CDS            endOF2 (fragment) (across the origin): EBA2_ELIME - Experimental evidence at protein level: Swiss-Prot protein existence level 1. Endohydrolysis of the di-N-acetylchitobiosyl unit in high- mannose glycopeptides and glycoproteins. Complex biantennary glycans are the preferred substrates. Tri- and tetraantennary glycans are not hydrolyzed, and high mannose glycans are very poor substrates. From Elizabethkingia meningoseptica (Chryseobacterium meningosepticum).
>Addgene plasmid #218197 | pET-29b(+)_notufA-EmEndoF2-CBD-His | addgene full sequence | sequence record 431793 | Addgene NGS Result
ACTAAGGTCATCATCACCCTTGGAGATTTGAACTCAGCTACGACGACGGGAGGCCAAGACTCGATCGGCT
ATAGTTCTTGGGCTAAAGGGATCTATGACAAATGGGTTGGGGAGTACAACTTAGATGGTATTGACATCGA
TATTGAATCTAGCCCATCAGGAGCCACACTTACGAAATTTGTAGCTGCCACGAAGGCGTTGTCAAAGTAT
TTCGGCCCAAAGTCGGGGACGGGGAAAACATTCGTGTACGACACTAATCAAAACCCCACGAACTTTTTTA
TTCAGACGGCTCCGCGCTACAATTACGTGTTTTTACAAGCGTACGGTCGCTCTACAACCAACTTAACTAC
GGTATCTGGCTTATACGCACCTTACATTTCCATGAAACAATTCCTGCCCGGATTTAGCTTCTACGAAGAG
AATGGCTACCCTGGGAATTATTGGAATGACGTGCGCTATCCGCAGAACGGGACTGGACGCGCTTATGATT
ACGCACGCTGGCAACCTGCCACTGGGAAGAAGGGTGGCGTGTTTAGTTACGCTATTGAACGTGACGCTCC
CTTGACCTCCAGCAACGATAACACATTGCGTGCTCCCAACTTCCGTGTTACTAAGGATTTAATCAAGATT
ATGAATCCGGGATCCGCCAACTCAGGCACCACGAATCCAGGCGTGTCAGCCTGGCAAGTGAACACCGCCT
ACACAGCAGGGCAGTTGGTCACGTATAACGGCAAAACGTATAAATGCCTTCAACCTCACACAAGTCTTGC
CGGTTGGGAGCCATCCAACGTACCCGCCTTATGGCAACTGCAATCTGGTAACGGACACCATCATCATCAT
CATCACCATCACCATTAATAGCTCGAGCACCACCACCACCACCACTGAGATCCGGCTGCTAACAAAGCCC
GAAAGGAAGCTGAGTTGGCTGCTGCCACCGCTGAGCAATAACTAGCATAACCCCTTGGGGCCTCTAAACG
GGTCTTGAGGGGTTTTTTGCTGAAAGGAGGAACTATATCCGGATTGGCGAATGGG
[124 nt withheld, positions 1036-1159]
C
[91 nt withheld, positions 1161-1251]
A
[49 nt withheld, positions 1253-1301]
CCTTTGACGTTGGAGTCCACGTTCTTT
[37 nt withheld, positions 1329-1365]
ACCCTATCTCGGTCTATTCTTTTGATTTATAAGGGATTTTGCCGATTTCGGCCTATTGGTTAAAAAATGA
GCTGATTTAACAAAAATTTAACGCGAATTTTAACAAAATATTAACGCTTACAATTTAGGTGGCACTTTTC
GGGGAAATGTGCGCGGAACCCCTATTTGTTTATTTTTCTAAATACATTCAAATATGTATCCGCTCATGAA
TTAATTCTTAGAAAAACTCATCGAGCATCAAATGAAACTGCAATTTATTCATATCAGGATTATCAATACC
ATATTTTTGAAAAAGCCGTTTCTGTAATGAAGGAGAAAACTCACCGAGGCAGTTCCATAGGATGGCAAGA
TCCTGGTATCGGTCTGCGATTCCGACTCGTCCAACATCAATACAACCTATTAATTTCCCCTCGTCAAAAA
TAAGGTTATCAAGTGAGAAATCACCATGAGTGACGACTGAATCCGGTGAGAATGGCAAAAGTTTATGCAT
TTCTTTCCAGACTTGTTCAACAGGCCAGCCATTACGCTCGTCATCAAAATCACTCGCATCAACCAAACCG
TTATTCATTCGTGATTGCGCCTGAGCGAGACGAAATACGCGATCGCTGTTAAAAGGACAATTACAAACAG
GAATCGAATGCAACCGGCGCAGGAACACTGCCAGCGCATCAACAATATTTTCACCTGAATCAGGATATTC
TTCTAATACCTGGAATGCTGTTTTCCCGGGGATCGCAGTGGTGAGTAACCATGCATCATCAGGAGTACGG
ATAAAATGCTTGATGGTCGGAAGAGGCATAAATTCCGTCAGCCAGTTTAGTCTGACCATCTCATCTGTAA
CATCATTGGCAACGCTACCTTTGCCATGTTTCAGAAACAACTCTGGCGCATCGGGCTTCCCATACAATCG
ATAGATTGTCGCACCTGATTGCCCGACATTATCGCGAGCCCATTTATACCCATATAAATCAGCATCCATG
TTGGAATTTAATCGCGGCCTAGAGCAAGACGTTTCCCGTTGAATATGGCTCATAACACCCCTTGTATTAC
TGTTTATGTAAGCAGACAGTTTTATTGTTCATGACCAAAATCCCTTAACGTGAGTTTTCGTTCCACTGAG
CGTCAGACCCCGTAGAAAAGATCAAAGGATCTTCTTGAGATCCTTTTTTTCTGCGCGTAATCTGCTGCTT
GCAAACAAAAAAACCACCGCTACCAGCGGTGGTTTGTTTGCCGGATCAAGAGCTACCAACTCTTTTTCCG
AAGGTAACTGGCTTCAGCAGAGCGCAGATACCAAATACTGTCCTTCTAGTGTAGCCGTAGTTAGGCCACC
ACTTCAAGAACTCTGTAGCACCGCCTACATACCTCGCTCTGCTAATCCTGTTACCAGTGGCTGCTGCCAG
TGGCGATAAGTCGTGTCTTACCGGGTTGGACTCAAGACGATAGTTACCGGATAAGGCGCAGCGGTCGGGC
TGAACGGGGGGTTCGTGCACACAGCCCAGCTTGGAGCGAACGACCTACACCGAACTGAGATACCTACAGC
GTGAGCTATGAGAAAGCGCCACGCTTCCCGAAGGGAGAAAGGCGGACAGGTATCCGGTAAGCGGCAGGGT
CGGAACAGGAGAGCGCACGAGGGAGCTTCCAGGGGGAAACGCCTGGTATCTTTATAGTCCTGTCGGGTTT
CGCCACCTCTGACTTGAGCGTCGATTTTTGTGATGCTCGTCAGGGGGGCGGAGCCTATGGAAAAACGCCA
GCAACGCGGCCTTTTTACGGTTCCTGGCCTTTTGCTGGCCTTTTGCTCACATGTTCTTTCCTGCGTTATC
CCCTGATTCTGTGGATAACCGTATTACCGCCTTTGAGTGAGCTGATACCGCTCGCCGCAGCCGAACGACC
GAGCGCAGCGAGTCAGTGAGCGAGGAAGCGGAAGAGCGCCTGATGCGGTATTTTCTCCTTACGCATCTGT
GCGGTATTTCACACCGCAATGGTGCACTCTCAGTACAATCTGCTCTGATGCCGCATAGTTAAGCCAGTAT
ACACTCCGCTATCGCTACGTGACTGGGTCATGGCTGCGCCCCGACACCCGCCAACACCCGCTGACGCGCC
CTGACGGGCTTGTCTGCTCCCGGCATCCGCTTACAGACAAGCTGTGACCGTCTCCGGGAGCTGCATGTGT
CAGAGGTTTTCACCGTCATCACCGAAACGCGCGAGGCAGCTGCGGTAAAGCTCATCAGCGTGGTCGTGAA
GCGATTCACAGATGTCTGCCTGTTCATCCGCGTCCAGCTCGTTGAGTTTCTCCAGAAGCGTTAATGTCTG
GCTTCTGATAAAGCGGGCCATGTTAAGGGCGGTTTTTTCCTGTTTGGTCACTGATGCCTCCGTGTAAGGG
GGATTTCTGTTCATGGGGGTAATGATACCGATGAAACGAGAGAGGATGCTCACGATACGGGTTACTGATG
ATGAACATGCCCGGTTACTGGAACGTTGTGAGGGTAAACAACTGGCGGTATGGATGCGGCGGGACCAGAG
AAAAATCACTCAGGGTCAATGCCAGCGCTTCGTTAATACAGATGTAGGTGTTCCACAGGGTAGCCAGCAG
CATCCTGCGATGCAGATCCGGAACATAATGGTGCAGGGCGCTGACTTCCGCGTTTCCAGACTTTACGAAA
CACGGAAACCGAAGACCATTCATGTTGTTGCTCAGGTCGCAGACGTTTTGCAGCAGCAGTCGCTTCACGT
TCGCTCGCGTATCGGTGATTCATTCTGCTAACCAGTAAGGCAACCCCGCCAGCCTAGCCGGGTCCTCAAC
GACAGGAGCACGATCATGCGCACCCGTGGGGCCGCCATGCCGGCGATAATGGCCTGCTTCTCGCCGAAAC
GTTTGGTGGCGGGACCAGTGACGAAGGCTTGAGCGAGGGCGTGCAAGATTCCGAATACCGCAAGCGACAG
GCCGATCATCGTCGCGCTCCAGCGAAAGCGGTCCTCGCCGAAAATGACCCAGAGCGCTGCCGGCACCTGT
CCTACGAGTTGCATGATAAAGAAGACAGTCATAAGTGCGGCGACGATAGTCATGCCCCGCGCCCACCGGA
AGGAGCTGACTGGGTTGAAGGCTCTCAAGGGCATCGGTCGAGATCCCGGTGCCTAATGAGTGAGCTAACT
TACATTAATTGCGTTGCGCTCACTGCCCGCTTTCCAGTCGGGAAACCTGTCGTGCCAGCTGCATTAATGA
ATCGGCCAACGCGCGGGGAGAGGCGGTTTGCGTATTGGGCGCCAGGGTGGTTTTTCTTTTCACCAGTGAG
ACGGGCAACAGCTGATTGCCCTTCACCGCCTGGCCCTGAGAGAGTTGCAGCAAGCGGTCCACGCTGGTTT
GCCCCAGCAGGCGAAAATCCTGTTTGATGGTGGTTAACGGCGGGATATAACATGAGCTGTCTTCGGTATC
GTCGTATCCCACTACCGAGATGTCCGCACCAACGCGCAGCCCGGACTCGGTAATGGCGCGCATTGCGCCC
AGCGCCATCTGATCGTTGGCAACCAGCATCGCAGTGGGAACGATGCCCTCATTCAGCATTTGCATGGTTT
GTTGAAAACCGGACATGGCACTCCAGTCGCCTTCCCGTTCCGCTATCGGCTGAATTTGATTGCGAGTGAG
ATATTTATGCCAGCCAGCCAGACGCAGACGCGCCGAGACAGAACTTAATGGGCCCGCTAACAGCGCGATT
TGCTGGTGACCCAATGCGACCAGATGCTCCACGCCCAGTCGCGTACCGTCTTCATGGGAGAAAATAATAC
TGTTGATGGGTGTCTGGTCAGAGACATCAAGAAATAACGCCGGAACATTAGTGCAGGCAGCTTCCACAGC
AATGGCATCCTGGTCATCCAGCGGATAGTTAATGATCAGCCCACTGACGCGTTGCGCGAGAAGATTGTGC
ACCGCCGCTTTACAGGCTTCGACGCCGCTTCGTTCTACCATCGACACCACCACGCTGGCACCCAGTTGAT
CGGCGCGAGATTTAATCGCCGCGACAATTTGCGACGGCGCGTGCAGGGCCAGACTGGAGGTGGCAACGCC
AATCAGCAACGACTGTTTGCCCGCCAGTTGTTGTGCCACGCGGTTGGGAATGTAATTCAGCTCCGCCATC
GCCGCTTCCACTTTTTCCCGCGTTTTCGCAGAAACGTGGCTGGCCTGGTTCACCACGCGGGAAACGGTCT
GATAAGAGACACCGGCATACTCTGCGACATCGTATAACGTTACTGGTTTCACATTCACCACCCTGAATTG
ACTCTCTTCCGGGCGCTATCATGCCATACCGCGAAAGGTTTTGCGCCATTCGATGGTGTCCGGGATCTCG
ACGCTCTCCCTTATGCGACTCCTGCATTAGGAAGCAGCCCAGTAGTAGGTTGAGGCCGTTGAGCACCGCC
GCCGCAAGGAATGGTGCATGCAAGGAGATGGCGCCCAACAGTCCCCCGGCCACGGGGCCTGCCACCATAC
CCACGCCGAAACAAGCGCTCATGAGCCCGAAGTGGCGAGCCCGATCTTCCCCATCGGTGATGTCGGCGAT
ATAGGCGCCAGCAACCGCACCTGTGGCGCCGGTGATGCCGGCCACGATGCGTCCGGCGTAGAGGATCGAG
ATCGATCTCGATCCCGCGAAATTAATACGACTCACTATAGGGGAATTGTGAGCGGATAACAATTCCCCTC
TAGAAATAATTTTGTTTAACTTTAAGAAGGAGATATACATATGAAATCCGCGGTGAACTTATCCAATCTT
ATTGCCTATAAGAACAGTGACCACCAGATCTCCGCGGGATACTATCGCACATGGCGTGATAGTGCGACCG
CATCCGGCAACCTTCCTAGTATGCGCTGGCTGCCAGATTCACTTGATATGGTTATGGTTTTTCCAGATTA
CACACCGCCGGAAAACGCCTATTGGAACACCTTGAAGACGAACTACGTTCCTTATCTTCACAAACGCGGA
